>Addgene plasmid #244043 | mito_mCherry_ALFA | addgene full sequence | sequence record 490932 | Addgene NGS Result
GACGGATCGGGAGATCTCCCGATCCCCTATGGTGCACTCTCAGTACAATCTGCTCTGATGCCGCATAGTT
AAGCCAGTATCTGCTCCCTGCTTGTGTGTTGGAGGTCGCTGAGTAGTGCGCGAGCAAAATTTAAGCTACA
ACAAGGCAAGGCTTGACCGACAATTGCATGAAGAATCTGCTTAGGGTTAGGCGTTTTGCGCTGCTTCGCG
ATGTACGGGCCAGATATACGCGTTGACATTGATTATTGACTAGTTATTAATAGTAATCAATTACGGGGTC
ATTAGTTCATAGCCCATATATGGAGTTCCGCGTTACATAACTTACGGTAAATGGCCCGCCTGGCTGACCG
CCCAACGACCCCCGCCCATTGACGTCAATAATGACGTATGTTCCCATAGTAACGCCAATAGGGACTTTCC
ATTGACGTCAATGGGTGGAGTATTTACGGTAAACTGCCCACTTGGCAGTACATCAAGTGTATCATATGCC
AAGTACGCCCCCTATTGACGTCAATGACGGTAAATGGCCCGCCTGGCATTATGCCCAGTACATGACCTTA
TGGGACTTTCCTACTTGGCAGTACATCTACGTATTAGTCATCGCTATTACCATGGTGATGCGGTTTTGGC
AGTACATCAATGGGCGTGGATAGCGGTTTGACTCACGGGGATTTCCAAGTCTCCACCCCATTGACGTCAA
TGGGAGTTTGTTTTGGCACCAAAATCAACGGGACTTTCCAAAATGTCGTAACAACTCCGCCCCATTGACG
CAAATGGGCGGTAGGCGTGTACGGTGGGAGGTCTATATAAGCAGAGCTCTCCCTATCAGTGATAGAGATC
TCCCTATCAGTGATAGAGATCGTCGACGAGCTCGTTTAGTGAACCGTCAGATCGCCTGGAGACGCCATCC
ACGCTGTTTTGACCTCCATAGAAGACACCGGGACCGATCCAGCCTCCGGACTCTAGCGTTTAAACTTAAG
CTTGGTACCGAGCTCGGATCCGCCACCATGAGTCTGACTTCCAGTTCCAGCGTACGAGTTGAATGGATCG
CAGCAGTTACCATTGCTGCTGGGACAGCTGCAATTGGTTATCTAGCTTACAAAAGATTTTATGTTAAAGA
TCATCGAAATAAAGCTATGATAAACCTTCACATCCAGAAAGACAACCCCAAGATAGTACATGCTGGAAGC
TTACCGGTCGCCGAATTCGGTGTGAGCAAGGGCGAGGAGGATAACATGGCCATCATCAAGGAGTTCATGC
GCTTCAAGGTGCACATGGAGGGCTCCGTGAACGGCCACGAGTTCGAGATCGAGGGCGAGGGCGAGGGCCG
CCCCTACGAGGGCACCCAGACCGCCAAGCTGAAGGTGACCAAGGGTGGCCCCCTGCCCTTCGCCTGGGAC
ATCCTGTCCCCTCAGTTCATGTACGGCTCCAAGGCCTACGTGAAGCACCCCGCCGACATCCCCGACTACT
TGAAGCTGTCCTTCCCCGAGGGCTTCAAGTGGGAGCGCGTGATGAACTTCGAGGACGGCGGCGTGGTGAC
CGTGACCCAGGACTCCTCCCTGCAGGACGGCGAGTTCATCTACAAGGTGAAGCTGCGCGGCACCAACTTC
CCCTCCGACGGCCCCGTAATGCAGAAGAAGACCATGGGCTGGGAGGCCTCCTCCGAGCGGATGTACCCCG
AGGACGGCGCCCTGAAGGGCGAGATCAAGCAGAGGCTGAAGCTGAAGGACGGCGGCCACTACGACGCTGA
GGTCAAGACCACCTACAAGGCCAAGAAGCCCGTGCAGCTGCCCGGCGCCTACAACGTCAACATCAAGTTG
GACATCACCTCCCACAACGAGGACTACACCATCGTGGAACAGTACGAACGCGCCGAGGGCCGCCACTCCA
CCGGCGGCATGGACGAGCTGTACAAGGGTGGTGGTGGCGCGGCCGCAGATCGATCGATCACGCGTGCCAC
CATGACTAGTTTTGTACAAAGCGGTCCGCCATCACGTTTGGAAGAGGAACTGAGACGCCGCTTAACTGAA
CCTGGCCGCGGTAAACATATGGATCGATCATAATACTCGAGTCTAGAGGGCCCGTTTAAACCCGCTGATC
AGCCTCGACTGTGCCTTCTAGTTGCCAGCCATCTGTTGTTTGCCCCTCCCCCGTGCCTTCCTTGACCCTG
GAAGGTGCCACTCCCACTGTCCTTTCCTAATAAAATGAGGAAATTGCATCGCATTGTCTGAGTAGGTGTC
ATTCTATTCTGGGGGGTGGGGTGGGGCAGGACAGCAAGGGGGAGGATTGGGAAGACAATAGCAGGCATGC
TGGGGATGCGGTGGGCTCTATGGCTTCTGAGGCGGAAAGAACCAGCTGGGGCTCTAGGGGGTATCCCC
[124 nt withheld, positions 2379-2502]
C
[91 nt withheld, positions 2504-2594]
A
[49 nt withheld, positions 2596-2644]
CCTTTGACGTTGGAGTCCACGTTCTTT
[37 nt withheld, positions 2672-2708]
ACCCTATCTCGGTCTATTCTTTTGATTTATAAGGGATTTTGCCGATTTCGGCCTATTGGTTAAAAAATGA
GCTGATTTAACAAAAATTTAACGCGAATTAATTCTGTGGAATGTGTGTCAGTTAGGGTGTGGAAAGTCCC
CAGGCTCCCCAGCAGGCAGAAGTATGCAAAGCATGCATCTCAATTAGTCAGCAACCAGGTGTGGAAAGTC
CCCAGGCTCCCCAGCAGGCAGAAGTATGCAAAGCATGCATCTCAATTAGTCAGCAACCATAGTCCCGCCC
CTAACTCCGCCCATCCCGCCCCTAACTCCGCCCAGTTCCGCCCATTCTCCGCCCCATGGCTGACTAATTT
TTTTTATTTATGCAGAGGCCGAGGCCGCCTCTGCCTCTGAGCTATTCCAGAAGTAGTGAGGAGGCTTTTT
TGGAGGCCTAGGCTTTTGCAAAAAGCTCCCGGGAGCTTGTATATCCATTTTCGGATCTGATCAGCACGTG
TTGACAATTAATCATCGGCATAGTATATCGGCATAGTATAATACGACAAGGTGAGGAACTAAACCATGGC
CAAGTTGACCAGTGCCGTTCCGGTGCTCACCGCGCGCGACGTCGCCGGAGCGGTCGAGTTCTGGACCGAC
CGGCTCGGGTTCTCCCGGGACTTCGTGGAGGACGACTTCGCCGGTGTGGTCCGGGACGACGTGACCCTGT
TCATCAGCGCGGTCCAGGACCAGGTGGTGCCGGACAACACCCTGGCCTGGGTGTGGGTGCGCGGCCTGGA
CGAGCTGTACGCCGAGTGGTCGGAGGTCGTGTCCACGAACTTCCGGGACGCCTCCGGGCCGGCCATGACC
GAGATCGGCGAGCAGCCGTGGGGGCGGGAGTTCGCCCTGCGCGACCCGGCCGGCAACTGCGTGCACTTCG
TGGCCGAGGAGCAGGACTGACACGTGCTACGAGATTTCGATTCCACCGCCGCCTTCTATGAAAGGTTGGG
CTTCGGAATCGTTTTCCGGGACGCCGGCTGGATGATCCTCCAGCGCGGGGATCTCATGCTGGAGTTCTTC
GCCCACCCCAACTTGTTTATTGCAGCTTATAATGGTTACAAATAAAGCAATAGCATCACAAATTTCACAA
ATAAAGCATTTTTTTCACTGCATTCTAGTTGTGGTTTGTCCAAACTCATCAATGTATCTTATCATGTCTG
TATACCGTCGACCTCTAGCTAGAGCTTGGCGTAATCATGGTCATAGCTGTTTCCTGTGTGAAATTGTTAT
CCGCTCACAATTCCACACAACATACGAGCCGGAAGCATAAAGTGTAAAGCCTGGGGTGCCTAATGAGTGA
GCTAACTCACATTAATTGCGTTGCGCTCACTGCCCGCTTTCCAGTCGGGAAACCTGTCGTGCCAGCTGCA
TTAATGAATCGGCCAACGCGCGGGGAGAGGCGGTTTGCGTATTGGGCGCTCTTCCGCTTCCTCGCTCACT
GACTCGCTGCGCTCGGTCGTTCGGCTGCGGCGAGCGGTATCAGCTCACTCAAAGGCGGTAATACGGTTAT
CCACAGAATCAGGGGATAACGCAGGAAAGAACATGTGAGCAAAAGGCCAGCAAAAGGCCAGGAACCGTAA
AAAGGCCGCGTTGCTGGCGTTTTTCCATAGGCTCCGCCCCCCTGACGAGCATCACAAAAATCGACGCTCA
AGTCAGAGGTGGCGAAACCCGACAGGACTATAAAGATACCAGGCGTTTCCCCCTGGAAGCTCCCTCGTGC
GCTCTCCTGTTCCGACCCTGCCGCTTACCGGATACCTGTCCGCCTTTCTCCCTTCGGGAAGCGTGGCGCT
TTCTCATAGCTCACGCTGTAGGTATCTCAGTTCGGTGTAGGTCGTTCGCTCCAAGCTGGGCTGTGTGCAC
GAACCCCCCGTTCAGCCCGACCGCTGCGCCTTATCCGGTAACTATCGTCTTGAGTCCAACCCGGTAAGAC
ACGACTTATCGCCACTGGCAGCAGCCACTGGTAACAGGATTAGCAGAGCGAGGTATGTAGGCGGTGCTAC
AGAGTTCTTGAAGTGGTGGCCTAACTACGGCTACACTAGAAGAACAGTATTTGGTATCTGCGCTCTGCTG
AAGCCAGTTACCTTCGGAAAAAGAGTTGGTAGCTCTTGATCCGGCAAACAAACCACCGCTGGTAGCGGTG
GTTTTTTTGTTTGCAAGCAGCAGATTACGCGCAGAAAAAAAGGATCTCAAGAAGATCCTTTGATCTTTTC
TACGGGGTCTGACGCTCAGTGGAACGAAAACTCACGTTAAGGGATTTTGGTCATGAGATTATCAAAAAGG
ATCTTCACCTAGATCCTTTTAAATTAAAAATGAAGTTTTAAATCAATCTAAAGTATATATGAGTAAACTT
GGTCTGACAGTTACCAATGCTTAATCAGTGAGGCACCTATCTCAGCGATCTGTCTATTTCGTTCATCCAT
AGTTGCCTGACTCCCCGTCGTGTAGATAACTACGATACGGGAGGGCTTACCATCTGGCCCCAGTGCTGCA
ATGATACCGCGAGACCCACGCTCACCGGCTCCAGATTTATCAGCAATAAACCAGCCAGCCGGAAGGGCCG
AGCGCAGAAGTGGTCCTGCAACTTTATCCGCCTCCATCCAGTCTATTAATTGTTGCCGGGAAGCTAGAGT
AAGTAGTTCGCCAGTTAATAGTTTGCGCAACGTTGTTGCCATTGCTACAGGCATCGTGGTGTCACGCTCG
TCGTTTGGTATGGCTTCATTCAGCTCCGGTTCCCAACGATCAAGGCGAGTTACATGATCCCCCATGTTGT
GCAAAAAAGCGGTTAGCTCCTTCGGTCCTCCGATCGTTGTCAGAAGTAAGTTGGCCGCAGTGTTATCACT
CATGGTTATGGCAGCACTGCATAATTCTCTTACTGTCATGCCATCCGTAAGATGCTTTTCTGTGACTGGT
GAGTACTCAACCAAGTCATTCTGAGAATAGTGTATGCGGCGACCGAGTTGCTCTTGCCCGGCGTCAATAC
GGGATAATACCGCGCCACATAGCAGAACTTTAAAAGTGCTCATCATTGGAAAACGTTCTTCGGGGCGAAA
ACTCTCAAGGATCTTACCGCTGTTGAGATCCAGTTCGATGTAACCCACTCGTGCACCCAACTGATCTTCA
GCATCTTTTACTTTCACCAGCGTTTCTGGGTGAGCAAAAACAGGAAGGCAAAATGCCGCAAAAAAGGGAA
TAAGGGCGACACGGAAATGTTGAATACTCATACTCTTCCTTTTTCAATATTATTGAAGCATTTATCAGGG
TTATTGTCTCATGAGCGGATACATATTTGAATGTATTTAGAAAAATAAACAAATAGGGGTTCCGCGCACA
TTTCCCCGAAAAGTGCCACCTGACGTC
Features (pLannotate 1.2.2; 23 found; start..end, strand, type, name):
     28..80      -  misc_feature   bom (fragment): basis of mobility region from pBR322
    235..614     +  enhancer       CMV enhancer: human cytomegalovirus immediate early enhancer
    615..818     +  promoter       CMV promoter: human cytomegalovirus (CMV) immediate early promoter
    820..839     +  promoter       PLtetO-1 promoter (fragment): modified phage lambda PL promoter with tet operator sites (Lutz and Bujard, 1997)
    841..860     +  promoter       PLtetO-1 promoter (fragment): modified phage lambda PL promoter with tet operator sites (Lutz and Bujard, 1997)
    868..901     +  promoter       TRE3GV promoter (fragment): 3rd-generation Tet-responsive promoter that can be activated by binding of Tet-On® 3G, optimized for retroviral and lentiviral vectors
   1008..1184    +  CDS            CISD1 (fragment): CISD1_HUMAN - Also known as C10orf70, ZCD1. Experimental evidence at protein level: Swiss-Prot protein existence level 1. Plays a key role in regulating maximal capacity for electron transport and oxidative phosphorylation (By similarity). May be involved in Fe-S cluster shuttling and/or in redox reactions. From Homo sapiens (Human).
   1212..1916    +  CDS            mCherry: mCherry is a basic (constitutively fluorescent) red fluorescent protein published in 2004, derived from Discosoma sp.. It is reported to be a very rapidly-maturing monomer with low acid sensitivity.
   2109..2333    +  polyA_signal   bGH poly(A) signal: bovine growth hormone polyadenylation signal
   2337..2358    +  promoter       SV40 promoter (fragment): SV40 enhancer and early promoter
   2379..2807    +  rep_origin     f1 ori (sequence partly withheld): f1 bacteriophage origin of replication; arrow indicates direction of (+) strand synthesis
   2821..3150    +  promoter       SV40 promoter: SV40 enhancer and early promoter
   3198..3245    +  promoter       EM7 promoter: synthetic bacterial promoter&nbsp
   3264..3638    +  CDS            BleoR: antibiotic-binding protein; Sh ble from Streptoalloteichus hindustanus; confers resistance to bleomycin, phleomycin, and Zeocin™
   3648..3773    +  CDS            ble (fragment): BLE_KLEPN - Experimental evidence at protein level: Swiss-Prot protein existence level 1. Binding protein with a strong affinity to the bleomycin family of antibiotics. Binds to CL990; an antimitotic-antibiotic compound. From Klebsiella pneumoniae.
   3768..3889    +  polyA_signal   SV40 poly(A) signal: SV40 polyadenylation signal
   3962..3978    -  protein_bind   lac operator: The lac repressor binds to the lac operator to inhibit transcription in E. coli. This inhibition can be relieved by adding lactose or isopropyl-β-D-thiogalactopyranoside (IPTG). lac repressor encoded by lacI
   3986..4016    -  promoter       lac promoter: promoter for the E. coli lac operon
   4031..4052    -  protein_bind   CAP binding site: CAP binding activates transcription in the presence of cAMP. E. coli catabolite activator protein
   4065..4157    -  CDS            lacI (fragment): lac repressor; lacI; The lac repressor binds to the lac operator to inhibit transcription in E. coli. This inhibition can be relieved by adding lactose or isopropyl-β-D-thiogalactopyranoside (IPTG).
   4340..4928    -  rep_origin     ori: high-copy-number ColE1/pMB1/pBR322/pUC origin of replication
   5099..5959    -  CDS            AmpR: β-lactamase; bla; confers resistance to ampicillin, carbenicillin, and related antibiotics
   5960..6064    -  promoter       AmpR promoter: bla
