[The description below was written by a language model from this plasmid's Addgene catalogue record and pLannotate feature annotations shown in this document.]
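Description:
mito_mCherry_ALFA is a mammalian expression plasmid of about 6.1 kb built on the pcDNA4TO backbone. It is maintained in E. coli as a high-copy plasmid through a ColE1/pUC-type origin and selected with ampicillin via the AmpR β-lactamase gene. An f1 origin and remnants of the lac promoter/operator region are also present as backbone elements. For selection in mammalian cells the vector carries a BleoR (Sh ble) cassette conferring resistance to Zeocin and related antibiotics. This cassette is driven by the SV40 early promoter, with an EM7 promoter for bacterial expression, and is terminated by an SV40 polyadenylation signal.

The payload is a fusion open reading frame placed behind the CMV enhancer and immediate early promoter and followed by the bGH polyadenylation signal. Short tet operator matches lie directly downstream of the CMV promoter, consistent with the tetracycline-regulatable design of this backbone: expression should be constitutive in ordinary cells and repressible in cells that supply the Tet repressor. The coding region begins with a fragment of human CISD1, a mitochondrial protein, which here serves as the mitochondrial membrane anchor. It is fused to the red fluorescent protein mCherry and, according to the catalogue entry, to a single C-terminal ALFA peptide tag. The ALFA tag itself is not annotated in the feature table, which is unsurprising for such a short sequence.

The stated purpose is to anchor mCherry carrying one ALFA copy to the mitochondrial membrane. This gives a visible, spatially defined bait. The associated work on protein manipulation with single short peptide tags suggests it is used to test whether ALFA-binding reagents are recruited to mitochondria in cultured cells.
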