Addgene plasmid #244043: mito_mCherry_ALFA
Purpose: anchoring mCherry-1x ALFA to the mitochondrial membrane
Depositing lab: Markus Affolter. Depositing organization: University of Basel. Publication: Protein manipulation using single copies of short peptide tags in cultured cells and in Drosophila melanogaster. Vigano MA, Ell CM, Kustermann MMM, Aguilar G, Matsuda S, Zhao N, Stasevich TJ, Affolter M, Pyrowolakis G. Development. 2021 Mar 16;148(6):dev191700. doi: 10.1242/dev.191700. PubMed 33593816.
Backbone
  Vector backbone: pcDNA4TO
  Vector type: Mammalian Expression
Growth in bacteria
  Bacterial resistance: Ampicillin, 100 μg/mL
  Growth temperature: 37°C
  Growth strain: DH5alpha
  Copy number: High Copy
Gene/Insert
  Gene/Insert name: CISD1-mCherry-ALFA
  Species: H. sapiens (human)
  Tag / fusion protein: ALFA (C terminal on insert)
  Cloning method: Restriction Enzyme; 5′ cloning site Unknown (unknown if destroyed)
Terms and licenses: Academic/Nonprofit Terms; Industry Terms: Not Available to Industry
How to cite: mito_mCherry_ALFA was a gift from Markus Affolter (Addgene plasmid # 244043 ; http://n2t.net/addgene:244043 ; RRID:Addgene_244043)
